Addgene plasmid #1845: GST-30A
Depositing lab: Philip Leder. Depositing organization: Harvard Medical School. Publication: A novel pro-Arg motif recognized by WW domains. Bedford MT, Sarbassova D, Xu J, Leder P, Yaffe MB. J Biol Chem 2000 Apr 7;275(14):10359-69. 10.1074/jbc.275.14.10359 PubMed 10744724.
Backbone
  Vector backbone: pGEX-2TK
  Backbone manufacturer: Amersham
  Backbone size w/o insert (bp): 4969
  Vector type: Bacterial Expression
Growth in bacteria
  Bacterial resistance: Ampicillin, 100 μg/mL
  Growth temperature: 37°C
  Growth strain: DH5alpha
  Copy number: High Copy
Gene/Insert
  Gene/Insert name: FBP30 WW-A (alt names: WW domain; formin-binding protein 30)
  Species: M. musculus (mouse)
  GenBank ID: U40750
  Entrez Gene: Fnbp4 (a.k.a. FBP30, Fnbp30, mKIAA1014)
  Tag / fusion protein: GST (N terminal on backbone)
  Cloning method: Restriction Enzyme; 5′ cloning site BamHI (not destroyed); 3′ cloning site EcoRI (not destroyed)
  Sequencing primers: 5′ na
Terms and licenses: Academic/Nonprofit Terms; Industry Terms: Not Available to Industry
Depositor comments: (Leder #C-1094)
How to cite: GST-30A was a gift from Philip Leder (Addgene plasmid # 1845 ; http://n2t.net/addgene:1845 ; RRID:Addgene_1845)
