[The description below was written by a language model from this plasmid's Addgene catalogue record.]
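Description:
GST-30A is a bacterial expression plasmid built on the commercial pGEX-2TK backbone (about 5 kb without insert) and designed to produce a glutathione S-transferase fusion protein in E. coli. It is maintained as a high-copy plasmid under ampicillin selection. No feature table accompanies the record, so the promoter and origin are not explicitly listed. pGEX-series vectors generally drive the GST fusion from an IPTG-inducible tac promoter with a plasmid-borne lac repressor gene. The 2TK variant is generally known for carrying a thrombin cleavage site and a protein kinase A recognition site between GST and the cloning site, which allow removal of the tag and in vitro radiolabelling of the fusion protein.

The insert is the "A" WW domain of mouse formin-binding protein 30 (FBP30, gene Fnbp4). It was cloned between the BamHI and EcoRI sites, both of which are retained, so that the domain is fused downstream of the backbone's N-terminal GST. The exact residue boundaries and insert length are not stated. WW domains are small protein interaction modules that typically recognise proline-rich ligands, and the associated publication concerns a proline-arginine motif bound by WW domains. The construct is therefore suited to producing and affinity-purifying the isolated FBP30 WW-A domain on glutathione resin. The purified protein could then be used in binding studies such as pull-downs, peptide or library screens, or labelled-probe overlay assays that define the domain's ligand specificity.
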