>Addgene plasmid #1845 | GST-30A | addgene partial sequence | sequence record 17041 | 1845 with pGEX5'
TGGTTCCGCGTGGATCTCGTCGTGCATCTGTTGGATCCGGAGATTGGCAAGAAGTCTGGGATGAGAACAC
AGGTTGCTATTATTATTGGAACACACAAACAAATGAAGTGACTTGGGAGTTACCCCAATACCTTGCTTAA
GAATTCATCGTGACTGACTGACGATCTGCCTCGCGCGTTTCGGTGATGACGGTGAAAACCTCTGACACAT
GCACCTCCCGGATACGGTCACAGCTTGTCTGTATG
